>Addgene plasmid #231654 | Flag-ZDHHC5 | addgene full sequence | sequence record 465261 | Addgene NGS Result
CTGTACTTCATCTTTGGGTGTCAGTAATGGCTGCAAGGCCACTTCTTCTGTCTCAGAGACACCAGGTTGG
GCTTTTTGGCTGCTGTAAGACATCGATCGGCCCAGGTATGGGGCTGTTGGGCCTGGTTCAGGGGACCCTA
CTCCCCGGCCCCTTAGCCCATCTGGCTTGCCAAAACGGGGGACAGCTGGGCGTCCCAGTGGAGTCTTGCC
CAAAGGTGATCTCTTTGAATCATCTGAGGAGGAACTAGTACGAGGGGCATGGCCCGAGCCTGGTGTTGAC
TGAATGCCTGAGTCCCCCAAGCCTGGTTCTTCCTCACGGCCCGGGAGTGGGGGTGACTGGCGCAGCAACT
TCTCTCGTTCCTGGAGAGAGGCCACAATGTGGCGCGACAGATTGTCGTAACGGACTGGTGAGGGCTCTCG
GTGTGTTGGGCCAGTTGGCACCAAACGTGGGTGCCTCTCAGCTTCCCGTTGCTGGGCCAGCCTGGCTGAC
AGGAAGGGAGAGGTATAGCCTAAAGGTGGGTCTGGCTCAGGCCCTGCCTGCACTGACTCAAAATCAGGGC
TGTCTGAAGGTGTGAGCAAGCTGTCATAAGATAGGCTTCCATTGCGTGTCTGGTTGGCCAGGCTCTTATA
GGAGGTGGAGGTGGTGCCCTCTGAACGAATGGATTGCAACTGGCCCAGCTCAAAGCCTGTGCCCTGGGCT
GACTTGAGGCTGGAGGAGCGTGAGCCACTGGATAGTGGATCGAAGTGAAAACTTTTGCCAAAGGTAGGAG
AACGGAAGCTCTCTGGTTCCAAGCTGGGCTCTGAGCGGTAGCTGGGGTGACGGCTGCTCTCTGCAATTGA
GGTTGGCTCCTTCAAGCTGTCCCCACGACTCAACTTGGCGCTGGAGGAATGCGGCATGGCAGCTGACGTA
CTGCTGCTACTGTAACCCGGCCGATACTTGTACATGGTAGGTGTCGGGGGGCTGTCCTTGGCCAATAAGC
TACTATCCTCATTAGTAGCCAGGCCGAGGTGTGTTCGCAACCCTGTGTAACGGCTCAGGTCTGGCTTAGG
AGGAGGTGGAGGTTCAGCATCTGCAGACTGGCTCTCTGTTATCTCCAGGCTTCCCTTAGACTTTGTTCTC
CTCAGCTCTCCCTGGATGCCATTATCCATGATCTTCACAGTTATCTGCCCATCTGAAACTTCTGGTCGAA
GGAAGGGAGGTCTGATTACAATTGTCTTCTCTTTCTTTGGTCTCCCCAAATACCTGGGTGCTGGAGAACT
GCAGAGAACACGGCTGACATTGTTACAGCAGCCATTGGTGAAGGGGTTCACACCTCCCCGGAATTTACCC
GTAACCTGTTCATTGGTTGTGCGTCCCCTGGCCACCAGAACCACGTGAAATCCCGTGAGGCCAGCTACAG
GGATGAAGAATAAGCCAGCCACACACATTACTGCCATTGTGACAGCCGTGCGGACCCCTGAGAGTTCCTC
TATGTGGTAGAGGACATAAAGGAGGCCAAAGCCAAACACACCCATAATGTGGGCTGTCAGGGAAAGGAGG
AAAAGGAAAAAATAACGGTAGTTCCGGCGACCAATACAGTTATTCACCCAGGGGCAGTGATGATCAAATT
CCTCCACACAGTTGTCACAGACACTGCAGTGGGAACATCGAGGGGGACGGTAAAAGCGGCAGGTGGCACA
CCATTTCATGCGCACCTGGATGCCCTTTATCTCCACTGTTTTGTAAAGGGGAGCTCGGAAATCATCTTCC
TTGTCCTCATCCTCCTCAGCTCGAGGGAAAATCCCTGGGTCCATGAAGGTGGCCATGCTGAAGTTGGCCA
ACACAAAGAGAAACATAATTGCATTGTAGATGGGCACTGCAGGTGACACATACAGGCTTAGTCCTGGACA
CGTAAAGGCAAAGAAGAGTGTCGTAGCTCCCACTAGGAAGATGGCGGCTGCAGAGACCGGGACATACTTG
CTGGGTTTGAATCTCTTTCCAGACTCTGCGGGCATTGAATTCGCGGCCGCAAGCTTGTCATCGTCATCCT
TGTAATCGATGTCATGATCTTTATAATCACCGTCATGGTCTTTGTAGTCCATGGTTAATTCTGACGGTTC
ACTAAACGAGCTCTGCTTATATAGACCTCCCACCGTACACGCCTACCGCCCATTTGCGTCAACGGGGCGG
GGTTATTACGACATTTTGGAAAGTCCCGTTGATTTTGGTGCCAAAACAAACTCCCATTGACGTCAATGGG
GTGGAGACTTGGAAATCCCCGTGAGTCAAACCGCTATCCACGCCCATTGGTGTACTGCCAAAACCGCATC
ACCATGGTAATAGCGATGACTAATACGTAGATGTACTGCCAAGTAGGAAAGTCCCGTAAGGTCATGTACT
GGGCATAATGCCAGGCGGGCCATTTACCGTCATTGACGTCAATAGGGGGCGGACTTGGCATATGATACAC
TTGATGTACTGCCAAGTGGGCAGTTTACCGTAAATACTCCACCCATTGACGTCAATGGAAAGTCCCTATT
GGCGTTACTATGGGAACATACGTCATTATTGACGTCAATGGGCGGGGGTCGTTGGGCGGTCAGCCAGGCG
GGCCATTTACCGTAAGTTATGTAACGCGGAACTCCATATATGGGCTATGAACTAATGACCCCGTAATTGA
TTACTATTAATAACTAGTCAATAATCAATGTCAACATGGCGGTCATATTGGACATGAGCCAATATAAATG
TACATATTATGATATAGATACAACGTATGCAATGGCCAATAGCCAATATTGATTTATGCTATATAACCAA
TGACTAATATGGCTAATTGCCAATATTGATTCAATGTATAGATCAGCTTGGCACTGGCCGTCGTTTTACA
ACGTCGTGACTGGGAAAACCCTGGCGTTACCCAACTTAATCGCCTTGCAGCACATCCCCCTTTCGCCAGC
TGGCGTAATAGCGAAGAGGCCCGCACCGATCGCCCTTCCCAACAGTTGCGCAGCCTGAATGGCGAATGGA
AATTGTAAGCGTTAATATTTTGTTAAAATTCGCGTTAAATTTTTGTTAAATCAGCTCATTTTTTAACCAA
TAGGCCGAAATCGGCAAAATCCCTTATAAATCAAAAGAATAGACCGAGATAGGGT
[37 nt withheld, positions 3136-3172]
AAAGAACGTGGACTCCAACGTCAAAGG
[49 nt withheld, positions 3200-3248]
T
[91 nt withheld, positions 3250-3340]
G
[124 nt withheld, positions 3342-3465]
CAGGTGGCACTTTTCGGGGAAATGTGCGCGGAACCCCTATTTGTTTATTTTTCTAAATACATTCAAATAT
GTATCCGCTCATGAGACAATAACCCTGATAAATGCTTCAATAATATTGAAAAAGGAAGAGTATGAGTATT
CAACATTTCCGTGTCGCCCTTATTCCCTTTTTTGCGGCATTTTGCCTTCCTGTTTTTGCTCACCCAGAAA
CGCTGGTGAAAGTAAAAGATGCTGAAGATCAGTTGGGTGCACGAGTGGGTTACATCGAACTGGATCTCAA
CAGCGGTAAGATCCTTGAGAGTTTTCGCCCCGAAGAACGTTTTCCAATGATGAGCACTTTTAAAGTTCTG
CTATGTGGCGCGGTATTATCCCGTATTGACGCCGGGCAAGAGCAACTCGGTCGCCGCATACACTATTCTC
AGAATGACTTGGTTGAGTACTCACCAGTCACAGAAAAGCATCTTACGGATGGCATGACAGTAAGAGAATT
ATGCAGTGCTGCCATAACCATGAGTGATAACACTGCGGCCAACTTACTTCTGACAACGATCGGAGGACCG
AAGGAGCTAACCGCTTTTTTGCACAACATGGGGGATCATGTAACTCGCCTTGATCGTTGGGAACCGGAGC
TGAATGAAGCCATACCAAACGACGAGCGTGACACCACGATGCCTGTAGCAATGGCAACAACGTTGCGCAA
ACTATTAACTGGCGAACTACTTACTCTAGCTTCCCGGCAACAATTAATAGACTGGATGGAGGCGGATAAA
GTTGCAGGACCACTTCTGCGCTCGGCCCTTCCGGCTGGCTGGTTTATTGCTGATAAATCTGGAGCCGGTG
AGCGTGGGTCTCGCGGTATCATTGCAGCACTGGGGCCAGATGGTAAGCCCTCCCGTATCGTAGTTATCTA
CACGACGGGGAGTCAGGCAACTATGGATGAACGAAATAGACAGATCGCTGAGATAGGTGCCTCACTGATT
AAGCATTGGTAACTGTCAGACCAAGTTTACTCATATATACTTTAGATTGATTTAAAACTTCATTTTTAAT
TTAAAAGGATCTAGGTGAAGATCCTTTTTGATAATCTCATGACCAAAATCCCTTAACGTGAGTTTTCGTT
CCACTGAGCGTCAGACCCCGTAGAAAAGATCAAAGGATCTTCTTGAGATCCTTTTTTTCTGCGCGTAATC
TGCTGCTTGCAAACAAAAAAACCACCGCTACCAGCGGTGGTTTGTTTGCCGGATCAAGAGCTACCAACTC
TTTTTCCGAAGGTAACTGGCTTCAGCAGAGCGCAGATACCAAATACTGTTCTTCTAGTGTAGCCGTAGTT
AGGCCACCACTTCAAGAACTCTGTAGCACCGCCTACATACCTCGCTCTGCTAATCCTGTTACCAGTGGCT
GCTGCCAGTGGCGATAAGTCGTGTCTTACCGGGTTGGACTCAAGACGATAGTTACCGGATAAGGCGCAGC
GGTCGGGCTGAACGGGGGGTTCGTGCACACAGCCCAGCTTGGAGCGAACGACCTACACCGAACTGAGATA
CCTACAGCGTGAGCTATGAGAAAGCGCCACGCTTCCCGAAGGGAGAAAGGCGGACAGGTATCCGGTAAGC
GGCAGGGTCGGAACAGGAGAGCGCACGAGGGAGCTTCCAGGGGGAAACGCCTGGTATCTTTATAGTCCTG
TCGGGTTTCGCCACCTCTGACTTGAGCGTCGATTTTTGTGATGCTCGTCAGGGGGGCGGAGCCTATGGAA
AAACGCCAGCAACGCGGCCTTTTTACGGTTCCTGGCCTTTTGCTGGCCTTTTGCTCACATGTTCTTTCCT
GCGTTATCCCCTGATTCTGTGGATAACCGTATTACCGCCTTTGAGTGAGCTGATACCGCTCGCCGCAGCC
GAACGACCGAGCGCAGCGAGTCAGTGAGCGAGGAAGCGGAAGAGCGCCCAATACGCAAACCGCCTCTCCC
CGCGCGTTGGCCGATTCATTAATGCAGCTGGCACGACAGGTTTCCCGACTGGAAAGCGGGCAGTGAGCGC
AACGCAATTAATGTGAGTTAGCTCACTCATTAGGCACCCCAGGCTTTACACTTTATGCTTCCGGCTCGTA
TGTTGTGTGGAATTGTGAGCGGATAACAATTTCACACAGGAAACAGCTATGACATGATTACGAATTTAAT
ACGACTCACTATAGGGAATTAACTTTCTGGTTTTTCAGTTCCTCGAGGAGCTTTTTGCAAAAGCCTAGGC
CTCCAAAAAAGCCTCCTCACTACTTCTGGAATAGCTCAGAGGCCGAGGCGGCCTCGGCCTCTGCATAAAT
AAAAAAAATTAGTCAGCCATGGGGCGGAGAATGGGCGGAACTGGGCGGAGTTAGGGGCGGGATGGGCGGA
GTTAGGGGCGGGACTATGGTTGCTGACTAATTGAGATGCATGCTTTGCATACTTCTGCCTGCTGGGGAGC
CTGGGGACTTTCCACACCTGGTTGCTGACTAATTGAGATGCATGCTTTGCATACTTCTGCCTGCTGGGGA
GCCTGGGGACTTTCCACACCCTAACTGACACACATTCCACAGCCAAGCTGGCCGCGTACCCAATTCAACA
GGCATCTACTGAGTGGACCCAACGCATGAGAGGACAGTGCCAAGCAAGCAACTCAAATGTCCCACCGGTT
GGGCATGGCCAGGTAGCCTATGCTGTGTCTGGACGTCCTCCTGCTGGTATAGTTATTTTAAAATCAGAAG
GACAGGGAAGGGAGCAGTGGTTCACGCCTGTAATCCCAGCAATTTGGGAGGCCAAGGTGGGTAGATCACC
TGAGATTAGGAGTTGGAGACCAGCCTGGCCAATATGGTGAAACCCCGTCTCTACCAAAAAAACAAAAATT
AGCTGAGCCTGGTCATGCATGCCTGGAATCCCAACAACTCGGGAGGCTGAGGCAGGAGAATCGCTTGAAC
CCAGGAGGCGGAGATTGCAGTGAGCCAAGATTGTGCCACTGCACTCCAGCTTGGTTCCCAATAGACCCCG
CAGGCCCTACAGGTTGTCTTCCCAACTTGCCCCTTGCTCCATACCACCCCCCTCCACCCCATAATATTAT
AGAAGGACACCTAGTCAGACAAAATGATGCAACTTAATTTTATTAGGACAAGGCTGGTGGGCACTGGAGT
GGCAACTTCCAGGGCCAGGAGAGGCACTGGGGAGGGGTCACAGGGATGCCACCCGGGATCCTCTAGAGTC
GACTGGTACCGATATCAGATCTTCACACCGAAATCTCATAGGTGGTACCACCAACCCCTGACACCTTCTT
GACTCCTCCCCTCGTGGGGCTACTGAGAGGTGGCTGGCCTGGGCCAGGGGAGGCTGAGCCTAAGCTCTTG
GGCTGCCCGTTGGATTTGCTGTAGGTGGTCTTCAG
Features (pLannotate 1.2.2; 17 found; start..end, strand, type, name):
   2014..2079    -  CDS            3xFLAG: three tandem FLAG® epitope tags, followed by an enterokinase cleavage site
   2112..2311    -  promoter       CMV promoter: human cytomegalovirus (CMV) immediate early promoter
   2313..2692    -  enhancer       CMV enhancer: human cytomegalovirus immediate early enhancer
   2852..3006    +  CDS            lacZα (fragment): LacZα fragment of β-galactosidase; lacZ fragment
   3037..3465    -  rep_origin     f1 ori (sequence partly withheld): f1 bacteriophage origin of replication; arrow indicates direction of (+) strand synthesis
   3492..3596    +  promoter       AmpR promoter: bla
   3597..4457    +  CDS            AmpR: β-lactamase; bla; confers resistance to ampicillin, carbenicillin, and related antibiotics
   4628..5216    +  rep_origin     ori: high-copy-number ColE1/pMB1/pBR322/pUC origin of replication
   5399..5491    +  CDS            lacI (fragment): lac repressor; lacI; The lac repressor binds to the lac operator to inhibit transcription in E. coli. This inhibition can be relieved by adding lactose or isopropyl-β-D-thiogalactopyranoside (IPTG).
   5504..5525    +  protein_bind   CAP binding site: CAP binding activates transcription in the presence of cAMP. E. coli catabolite activator protein
   5540..5570    +  promoter       lac promoter: promoter for the E. coli lac operon
   5578..5594    +  protein_bind   lac operator: The lac repressor binds to the lac operator to inhibit transcription in E. coli. This inhibition can be relieved by adding lactose or isopropyl-β-D-thiogalactopyranoside (IPTG). lac repressor encoded by lacI
   5632..5650    +  promoter       T7 promoter: promoter for bacteriophage T7 RNA polymerase
   5689..6018    -  promoter       SV40 promoter: SV40 enhancer and early promoter
   6047..6669    -  polyA_signal   hGH poly(A) signal: human growth hormone polyadenylation signal
   6670..6688    +  misc_feature   MCS (fragment): pUC18/19 multiple cloning site
   6711..1995    -  CDS            ZDHHC5 (across the origin): ZDHC5_HUMAN - Also known as KIAA1748, ZNF375. Experimental evidence at protein level: Swiss-Prot protein existence level 1. Palmitoyltransferase that catalyzes the addition of palmitate onto various protein substrates and is involved in a variety of cellular processes (PubMed:21820437). Palmitoylates the G-protein coupled receptor SSTR5 and for FLOT2 (PubMed:21820437). From Homo sapiens (Human).
