[The description below was written by a language model from this plasmid's Addgene catalogue record and pLannotate feature annotations shown in this document.]
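Description:
Flag-ZDHHC5 is a mammalian expression plasmid built on the p3XFLAG-CMV-7.1 backbone that drives production of human ZDHHC5 carrying an N-terminal 3×FLAG epitope. The sequenced record is 6,860 nt. In bacteria it is maintained through a high-copy ColE1/pUC-type origin and selected with ampicillin via the β-lactamase gene under its own promoter. An f1 phage origin is also present, which in principle permits single-stranded DNA rescue. No mammalian drug-selection marker is annotated, which points to transient transfection as the likely mode of use. An SV40 enhancer/early promoter element is annotated next to the polyadenylation region, but no coding sequence is assigned to it in the feature table.

The expression cassette lies on the reverse strand and reads, in order, CMV immediate-early enhancer and promoter, the three tandem FLAG tags with their enterokinase cleavage site, the ZDHHC5 open reading frame (which spans the numbering origin of the circular sequence), and the human growth hormone polyadenylation signal. Strong constitutive CMV transcription therefore yields a tagged protein that can be detected or immunoprecipitated with anti-FLAG antibodies without needing a ZDHHC5-specific reagent. Remnants of cloning-vector sequence, including lacZα and lacI fragments, the lac promoter and operator, a T7 promoter and a partial pUC multiple cloning site, are backbone leftovers with no evident role in expression. ZDHHC5 is a palmitoyltransferase that attaches palmitate to substrate proteins. The associated publication concerns TIM-3 palmitoylation in immune exhaustion and antitumor immunity, so the plasmid is suited to overexpression and to interaction or palmitoylation assays in cultured mammalian cells.
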