Addgene plasmid #231654: Flag-ZDHHC5
Purpose: Expresses human ZDHHC5 protein
Depositing lab: Chunhong Ma. Depositing organization: Shandong University. Publication: Palmitoylation of TIM-3 promotes immune exhaustion and restrains antitumor immunity. Zhang Z, Ren C, Xiao R, Ma S, Liu H, Dou Y, Fan Y, Wang S, Zhan P, Gao C, Yue X, Li C, Gao L, Liang X, Wu Z, Ma C. Sci Immunol. 2024 Nov 15;9(101):eadp7302. doi: 10.1126/sciimmunol.adp7302. Epub 2024 Nov 15. PubMed 39546589.
Backbone
  Vector backbone: p3XFLAG-CMV™-7.1
  Vector type: Mammalian Expression
Growth in bacteria
  Bacterial resistance: Ampicillin, 100 μg/mL
  Growth temperature: 37°C
  Growth strain: DH5alpha
  Copy number: Unknown
Gene/Insert
  Gene/Insert name: ZDHHC5
  Species: H. sapiens (human)
  Entrez Gene: ZDHHC5 (a.k.a. DHHC5, ZNF375)
  Tag / fusion protein: 3×Flag Tag (N terminal on insert)
Terms and licenses: Academic/Nonprofit Terms; Industry Terms: Not Available to Industry
How to cite: Flag-ZDHHC5 was a gift from Chunhong Ma (Addgene plasmid # 231654 ; http://n2t.net/addgene:231654 ; RRID:Addgene_231654)
